>Addgene plasmid #109833 | pHH0103_GIGYF1_GYF | addgene full sequence | sequence record 213885 | Addgene NGS Result
TTGACAATTAATCATCGGCTCGTATAATGTGTGGAATTGTGAGCGGATAACAATTTCACACAGGAAACAG
CCAGTCCGTTTAGGTGTTTTCACGAGCACTTCACCAACAAGGACCATAGATTATGAAAATCGAAGAACAC
CATCACCATCACCATTCCAGCGGTAAGCTTATGTCCCCTATACTAGGTTATTGGAAAATTAAGGGCCTTG
TGCAACCCACTCGACTTCTTTTGGAATATCTTGAAGAAAAATATGAAGAGCATTTGTATGAGCGCGATGA
AGGTGATAAATGGCGAAACAAAAAGTTTGAATTGGGTTTGGAGTTTCCCAATCTTCCTTATTATATTGAT
GGTGATGTTAAATTAACACAGTCTATGGCCATCATACGTTATATAGCTGACAAGCACAACATGTTGGGTG
GTTGTCCAAAAGAGCGTGCAGAGATTTCAATGCTTGAAGGAGCGGTTTTGGATATTAGATACGGTGTTTC
GAGAATTGCATATAGTAAAGACTTTGAAACTCTCAAAGTTGATTTTCTTAGCAAGCTACCTGAAATGCTG
AAAATGTTCGAAGATCGTTTATGTCATAAAACATATTTAAATGGTGATCATGTAACCCATCCTGACTTCA
TGTTGTATGACGCTCTTGATGTTGTTTTATACATGGACCCAATGTGCCTGGATGCGTTCCCAAAATTAGT
TTGTTTTAAAAAACGTATTGAAGCTATCCCACAAATTGATAAGTACTTGAAATCCAGCAAGTATATAGCA
TGGCCTTTGCAGGGCTGGCAAGCCACGTTTGGTGGTGGCGACCATCCTCCAAAATCGGATCTGGAAGTTC
TGTTCCAGGGGCCCCTGTCCAGCGGTCTGGTTCCGCGTGGTTCCGGTACCGCGGCCCAGCCGGCCCAGTT
CACCGCAGCGATGCAGACTCAGGGCCTGCGTCATTCTGCTGCGGCAACCGCCCTGCCGCTGTCTCACGGT
GCAGCGCGTAAATGGTTCTATAAGGATCCGCAGGGCGAAATTCAAGGCCCATTCACCACGCAGGAGATGG
CTGAATGGTTTCAGGCTGGTTACTTTAGCATGTCTCTGCTGGTGAAACGTGGTTGCGACGAAGGTTTCCA
ACCTCTGGGCGAAGTAATCAAAATGTGGGGTCGCGTTCCGTTCGCGCCGGGTCCGTCCCCGCCGGCGGCC
GCATA
[142 nt withheld, positions 1196-1337]
C
[98 nt withheld, positions 1339-1436]
AGTTTGTACTGGTGACGAAACTCAGTGTCTAGCTAGAGTGGC
[149 nt withheld, positions 1479-1627]
T
[41 nt withheld, positions 1629-1669]
T
[62 nt withheld, positions 1671-1732]
A
[35 nt withheld, positions 1734-1768]
CCTCCCTCAATCGGTTGAATGTCGCCCTTTTGTCTTTGGCGCTGGTAAACCATATGAA
[86 nt withheld, positions 1827-1912]
T
[54 nt withheld, positions 1914-1967]
CTAGCGCCGCCCTATACCTTGTCTGCCTCCCCGCGTTGCGTCGCGGTGCATGGAGCCGGGCCACCTCGAC
CTGAATGGAAGCCGGCGGCACCTCGCTAACGGATTCACCACTCCAAGAATTGGAGCCAATCAATTCTTGC
GGAGAACTGTGAATGCGCAAACCAACCCTTGGCAGAACATATCCATCGCGTCCGCCATCTCCAGCAGCCG
CACGCGGCGCATCTCGGGCAGCGTTGGGTCCTGGCCACGGGTGCGCATGATCGTGCTCCTGTCGTTGAGG
ACCCGGCTAGGCTGGCGGGGTTGCCTTACTGGTTAGCAGAATGAATCACCGATACGCGAGCGAACGTGAA
GCGACTGCTGCTGCAAAACGTCTGCGACCTGAGCAACAACATGAATGGTCTTCGGTTTCCGTGTTTCGTA
AAGTCTGGAAACGCGGAAGTCAGCGCCCTGCACCATTATGTTCCGGATCTGCATCGCAGGATGCTGCTGG
CTACCCTGTGGAACACCTACATCTGTATTAACGAAGCGCTGGCATTGACCCTGAGTGATTTTTCTCTGGT
CCCGCCGCATCCATACCGCCAGTTGTTTACCCTCACAACGTTCCAGTAACCGGGCATGTTCATCATCAGT
AACCCGTATCGTGAGCATCCTCTCTCGTTTCATCGGTATCATTACCCCCATGAACAGAAATCCCCCTTAC
ACGGAGGCATCAGTGACCAAACAGGAAAAAACCGCCCTTAACATGGCCCGCTTTATCAGAAGCCAGACAT
TAACGCTTCTGGAGAAACTCAACGAGCTGGACGCGGATGAACAGGCAGACATCTGTGAATCGCTTCACGA
CCACGCTGATGAGCTTTACCGCAGGATCCGCGAAATTGTAAGCGTTAATATTTTGTTAAAATTCGCGTTA
AATTTTTGTTAAATCAGCTCATTTTTTAACCAATAGGCCGAAATCGGCAAAATCCCTTATAAATCAAAAG
AATAGACCGAGATAGGGT
[37 nt withheld, positions 2966-3002]
AAAGAACGTGGACTCCAACGTCAAAGG
[49 nt withheld, positions 3030-3078]
T
[91 nt withheld, positions 3080-3170]
G
[124 nt withheld, positions 3172-3295]
CGCGGATCCTGCCTCGCGCGTTTCGGTGATGACGGTGAAAACCTCTGACACATGCAGCTCCCGGAGACGG
TCACAGCTTGTCTGTAAGCGGATGCCGGGAGCAGACAAGCCCGTCAGGGCGCGTCAGCGGGTGTTGGCGG
GTGTCGGGGCGCAGCCATGACCCAGTCACGTAGCGATAGCGGAGTGTATACTGGCTTAACTATGCGGCAT
CAGAGCAGATTGTACTGAGAGTGCACCATATGCGGTGTGAAATACCGCACAGATGCGTAAGGAGAAAATA
CCGCATCAGGCGCTCTTCCGCTTCCTCGCTCACTGACTCGCTGCGCTCGGTCGTTCGGCTGCGGCGAGCG
GTATCAGCTCACTCAAAGGCGGTAATACGGTTATCCACAGAATCAGGGGATAACGCAGGAAAGAACATGT
GAGCAAAAGGCCAGCAAAAGGCCAGGAACCGTAAAAAGGCCGCGTTGCTGGCGTTTTTCCATAGGCTCCG
CCCCCCTGACGAGCATCACAAAAATCGACGCTCAAGTCAGAGGTGGCGAAACCCGACAGGACTATAAAGA
TACCAGGGTTTCCCCCTGGAAGCTCCCTCGTGCGCTCTCCTGTTCCGACCCTGCCGCTTACCGGATACCT
GTCCGCCTTTCTCCCTTCGGGAAGCGTGGCGCTTTCTCATAGCTCACGCTGTAGGTATCTCAGTTCGGTG
TAGGTCGTTCGCTCCAAGCTGGGCTGTGTGCACGAACCCCCCGTTCAGCCCGACCGCTGCGCCTTATCCG
GTAACTATCGTCTTGAGTCCAACCCGGTAAGACACGACTTATCGCCACTGGCAGCAGCCACTGGTAACAG
GATTAGCAGAGCGAGGTATGTAGGCGGTGCTACAGAGTTCTTGAAGTGGTGGCCTAACTACGGCTACACT
AGAAGGACAGTATTTGGTATCTGCGCTCTGCTGAAGCCAGTTACCTTCGGAAAAAGAGTTGGTAGCTCTT
GATCCGGCAAACAAACCACCGCTGGTAGCGGTGGTTTTTTTGTTTGCAAGCAGCAGATTACGCGCAGAAA
AAAAGGATCTCAAGAAGATCCTTTGATCTTTTCTACGGGGTCTGACGCTCAGTGGAACGAAAACTCACGT
TAAGGGATTTTGGTCATGAGATTATCAAAAAGGATCTTCACCTAGATCCTTTTAAATTAAAAATGAAGTT
TTAAATCAATCTAAAGTATATATGAGTAAACTTGGTCTGACAGTTACCAATGCTTAATCAGTGAGGCACC
TATCTCAGCGATCTGTCTATTTCGTTCATCCATAGTTGCCTGACTCCCCGTCGTGTAGATAACTACGATA
CGGGAGGGCTTACCATCTGGCCCCAGTGCTGCAATGATACCGCGAGACCCACGCTCACCGGCTCCAGATT
TATCAGCAATAAACCAGCCAGCCGGAAGGGCCGAGCGCAGAAGTGGTCCTGCAACTTTATCCGCCTCCAT
CCAGTCTATTAATTGTTGCCGGGAAGCTAGAGTAAGTAGTTCGCCAGTTAATAGTTTGCGCAACGTTGTT
GCCATTGCTGCAGGCATCGTGGTGTCACGCTCGTCGTTTGGTATGGCTTCATTCAGCTCCGGTTCCCAAC
GATCAAGGCGAGTTACATGATCCCCCATGTTGTGCAAAAAAGCGGTTAGCTCCTTCGGTCCTCCGATCGT
TGTCAGAAGTAAGTTGGCCGCAGTGTTATCACTCATGGTTATGGCAGCACTGCATAATTCTCTTACTGTC
ATGCCATCCGTAAGATGCTTTTCTGTGACTGGTGAGTACTCAACCAAGTCATTCTGAGAATAGTGTATGC
GGCGACCGAGTTGCTCTTGCCCGGCGTCAACACGGGATAATACCGCGCCACATAGCAGAACTTTAAAAGT
GCTCATCATTGGAAAACGTTCTTCGGGGCGAAAACTCTCAAGGATCTTACCGCTGTTGAGATCCAGTTCG
ATGTAACCCACTCGTGCACCCAACTGATCTTCAGCATCTTTTACTTTCACCAGCGTTTCTGGGTGAGCAA
AAACAGGAAGGCAAAATGCCGCAAAAAAGGGAATAAGGGCGACACGGAAATGTTGAATACTCATACTCTT
CCTTTTTCAATATTATTGAAGCATTTATCAGGGTTATTGTCTCATGAGCGGATACATATTTGAATGTATT
TAGAAAAATAAACAAATAGGGGTTCCGCGCACATTTCCCCGAAAAGTGCCACCTGACGTCTAAGAAACCA
TTATTATCATGACATTAACCTATAAAAATAGGCGTATCACGAGGCCCTTTCGTCTTCAAGAATTCCCGAC
ACCATCGAATGGTGCAAAACCTTTCGCGGTATGGCATGATAGCGCCCGGAAGAGAGTCAATTCAGGGTGG
TGAATGTGAAACCAGTAACGTTATACGATGTCGCAGAGTATGCCGGTGTCTCTTATCAGACCGTTTCCCG
CGTGGTGAACCAGGCCAGCCACGTTTCTGCGAAAACGCGGGAAAAAGTGGAAGCGGCGATGGCGGAGCTG
AATTACATTCCCAACCGCGTGGCACAACAACTGGCGGGCAAACAGTCGTTGCTGATTGGCGTTGCCACCT
CCAGTCTGGCCCTGCACGCGCCGTCGCAAATTGTCGCGGCGATTAAATCTCGCGCCGATCAACTGGGTGC
CAGCGTGGTGGTGTCGATGGTAGAACGAAGCGGCGTCGAAGCCTGTAAAGCGGCGGTGCACAATCTTCTC
GCGCAACGCGTCAGTGGGCTGATCATTAACTATCCGCTGGATGACCAGGATGCCATTGCTGTGGAAGCTG
CCTGCACTAATGTTCCGGCGTTATTTCTTGATGTCTCTGACCAGACACCCATCAACAGTATTATTTTCTC
CCATGAAGACGGTACGCGACTGGGCGTGGAGCATCTGGTCGCATTGGGTCACCAGCAAATCGCGCTGTTA
GCGGGCCCATTAAGTTCTGTCTCGGCGCGTCTGCGTCTGGCTGGCTGGCATAAATATCTCACTCGCAATC
AAATTCAGCCGATAGCGGAACGGGAAGGCGACTGGAGTGCCATGTCCGGTTTTCAACAAACCATGCAAAT
GCTGAATGAGGGCATCGTTCCCACTGCGATGCTGGTTGCCAACGATCAGATGGCGCTGGGCGCAATGCGC
GCCATTACCGAGTCCGGGCTGCGCGTTGGTGCGGATATCTCGGTAGTGGGATACGACGATACCGAAGACA
GCTCATGTTATATCCCGCCGTTAACCACCATCAAACAGGATTTTCGCCTGCTGGGGCAAACCAGCGTGGA
CCGCTTGCTGCAACTCTCTCAGGGCCAGGCGGTGAAGGGCAATCAGCTGTTGCCCGTCTCACTGGTGAAA
AGAAAAACCACCCTGGCGCCCAATACGCAAACCGCCTCTCCCCGCGCGTTGGCCGATTCATTAATGCAGC
TGGCACGACAGGTTTCCCGACTGGAAAGCGGGCAGTGAGCGCAACGCAATTAATGTAAGTTAGCTCACTC
ATTAGGCACAATTCTCATGTTTGACAGCTTATCATCGACTGCACGGTGCACCAATGCTTCTGGCGTCAGG
CAGCCATCGGAAGCTGTGGTATGGCTGTGCAGGTCGTAAATCACTGCATAATTCGTGTCGCTCAAGGCGC
ACTCCCGTTCTGGATAATGTTTTTTGCGCCGACATCATAACGGTTCTGGCAAATATTCTGAAATGAGCTG
Features (pLannotate 1.2.2; 21 found; start..end, strand, type, name):
      1..29      +  promoter       tac promoter: strong E. coli promoter; hybrid between the trp and lac UV5 promoters
     37..53      +  protein_bind   lac operator: The lac repressor binds to the lac operator to inhibit transcription in E. coli. This inhibition can be relieved by adding lactose or isopropyl-β-D-thiogalactopyranoside (IPTG). lac repressor encoded by lacI
    138..155     +  CDS            6xHis: 6xHis affinity tag
    171..824     +  CDS            GST26_SCHJA: Experimental evidence at protein level: Swiss-Prot protein existence level 1. GST isoenzymes appear to play a central role in the parasite detoxification system. Other functions are also suspected including a role in increasing the solubility of haematin in the parasite gut. From Schistosoma japonicum (Blood fluke).
    906..1184    +  CDS            GIGYF1 (fragment): GGYF1_HUMAN - Also known as CDS2, PERQ1. Experimental evidence at protein level: Swiss-Prot protein existence level 1. May act cooperatively with GRB10 to regulate tyrosine kinase receptor signaling. May increase IGF1 receptor phosphorylation under IGF1 stimulation as well as phosphorylation of IRS1 and SHC1 (By similarity). From Homo sapiens (Human).
   1200..1247    +  terminator     fd terminator (sequence withheld): central terminator from bacteriophage fd (Otsuka and Kunisawa, 1982)
   1252..1464    +  CDS            M13 gene III (fragment) (sequence partly withheld): pIII; III; minor coat protein
   1479..1949    +  CDS            M13 gene III (fragment) (sequence partly withheld): pIII; III; minor coat protein
   1971..2041    +  CDS            TcR (fragment): tetracycline efflux protein; tet; confers resistance to tetracycline
   2283..2663    -  CDS            YPB1_ECOLX: Protein predicted: Swiss-Prot protein existence level 4. From Escherichia coli.
   2680..2831    +  CDS            rop (fragment): Rop protein, which maintains plasmids at low copy number; rop
   2867..3295    -  rep_origin     f1 ori (sequence partly withheld): f1 bacteriophage origin of replication; arrow indicates direction of (+) strand synthesis
   3304..3343    +  CDS            rop (fragment): Rop protein, which maintains plasmids at low copy number; rop
   3445..3585    +  misc_feature   bom: basis of mobility region from pBR322
   3771..4358    -  rep_origin     ori: high-copy-number ColE1/pMB1/pBR322/pUC origin of replication
   4529..5389    -  CDS            AmpR: β-lactamase; bla; confers resistance to ampicillin, carbenicillin, and related antibiotics
   5390..5494    -  promoter       AmpR promoter: bla
   5603..5680    +  promoter       lacIq promoter: lacI (mutant); In the lacIq allele, a single base change in the promoter boosts expression of the lacI gene about 10-fold.
   5681..6763    +  CDS            lacI: lac repressor; lacI; The lac repressor binds to the lac operator to inhibit transcription in E. coli. This inhibition can be relieved by adding lactose or isopropyl-β-D-thiogalactopyranoside (IPTG).
   6776..6797    +  protein_bind   CAP binding site: CAP binding activates transcription in the presence of cAMP. E. coli catabolite activator protein
   6816..6833    +  promoter       tet promoter (fragment): E. coli promoter for tetracycline efflux protein gene
