[The description below was written by a language model from this plasmid's Addgene catalogue record and pLannotate feature annotations shown in this document.]
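Description:
pHH0103_GIGYF1_GYF is a 7,005 nt bacterial expression plasmid built on the pHH0103 backbone for producing and purifying the GYF domain of human GIGYF1 (also known as PERQ1 or GYF1) in E. coli. It replicates from a ColE1/pMB1-type origin and is selected with ampicillin through the β-lactamase gene and its native promoter. The catalogue lists it as low copy. The feature table also shows a pBR322 bom region and a rop gene that appears only as two fragments flanking an f1 phage origin, which suggests the f1 ori was inserted into rop. The f1 origin would allow single-stranded DNA production with helper phage.

The expression cassette is driven by the hybrid tac promoter followed by a lac operator, and the plasmid carries its own lacI gene under the stronger lacIq promoter, so transcription is repressed until it is induced with IPTG. The open reading frame encodes an N-terminal 6xHis tag, then Schistosoma japonicum glutathione S-transferase, then a roughly 280 bp fragment of GIGYF1 corresponding to the GYF domain, cloned between SfiI and NotI sites. The resulting His-GST fusion can be purified by either nickel or glutathione affinity.

A bacteriophage fd terminator lies immediately downstream of the insert. Beyond it are fragments of M13 gene III and of the tetracycline resistance gene, which look like remnants of a phagemid-derived ancestor rather than functional parts of the expressed product, although the record does not explain their origin. The associated work is a large-scale survey of ligands for peptide recognition modules, consistent with using the purified domain as a binding target.
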