Addgene plasmid #109833: pHH0103_GIGYF1_GYF
Purpose: Protein expression and purification of GIGYF1_GYF
Depositing lab: Sachdev Sidhu. Depositing organization: University of Toronto. Publication: Large-scale survey and database of high affinity ligands for peptide recognition modules. Teyra J, Kelil A, Jain S, Helmy M, Jajodia R, Hooda Y, Gu J, D'Cruz AA, Nicholson SE, Min J, Sudol M, Kim PM, Bader GD, Sidhu SS. Mol Syst Biol. 2020 Dec;16(12):e9310. doi: 10.15252/msb.20199310. PubMed 33438817.
Backbone
  Vector backbone: pHH0103
  Vector type: Bacterial Expression
Growth in bacteria
  Bacterial resistance: Ampicillin, 100 μg/mL
  Growth temperature: 37°C
  Growth strain: DH5alpha
  Copy number: Low Copy
Gene/Insert
  Gene/Insert name: GIGYF1_GYF
  Species: H. sapiens (human)
  Entrez Gene: GIGYF1 (a.k.a. GYF1, PERQ1)
  Cloning method: Restriction Enzyme; 5′ cloning site Sfi1 (unknown if destroyed); 3′ cloning site Not1 (unknown if destroyed)
Terms and licenses: Academic/Nonprofit Terms; Industry Terms: Not Available to Industry
How to cite: pHH0103_GIGYF1_GYF was a gift from Sachdev Sidhu (Addgene plasmid # 109833 ; http://n2t.net/addgene:109833 ; RRID:Addgene_109833)
