>Addgene plasmid #109833 | pHH0103_GIGYF1_GYF | depositor partial sequence | sequence record 206785 | pHH0103_GIGYF1_GYF sequence 300 bps
GGCCCAGCCGGCCCAGTTCACCGCAGCGATGCAGACTCAGGGCCTGCGTCATTCTGCTGCGGCAACCGCC
CTGCCGCTGTCTCACGGTGCAGCGCGTAAATGGTTCTATAAGGATCCGCAGGGCGAAATTCAAGGCCCAT
TCACCACGCAGGAGATGGCTGAATGGTTTCAGGCTGGTTACTTTAGCATGTCTCTGCTGGTGAAACGTGG
TTGCGACGAAGGTTTCCAACCTCTGGGCGAAGTAATCAAAATGTGGGGTCGCGTTCCGTTCGCGCCGGGT
CCGTCCCCGCCGGCGGCCGC
